>Addgene plasmid #56607 | mVenus-Cx26-7 | depositor partial sequence | sequence record 87495 | insert sequence
GACGTCAGATCCGCTAGCGCTACCGGACTCAGATCTCGAGCTCAAGCTTCGAATTCGCGGCCGCACGCTC
CTCGGGACACAGTGCCAACCATCCAGAGGACAAGATGGATTGGGGCACACTACAGAGCATCCTCGGGGGT
GTCAACAAGCACTCCACCAGCATTGGGAAAATCTGGCTCACTGTCCTCTTCATCTTCCGCATCATGATCC
TCGTGGTGGCCGCGAAGGAGGTGTGGGGAGATGAGCAAGCCGATTTTGTTTGCAACACTCTCCAGCCTGG
CTGTAAGAATGTGTGCTACGACCACTACTTCCCCATCTCTCACATCCGGCTCTGGGCTCTGCAGCTGATC
ATGGTGTCCACGCCGGCCCTCCTGGTAGCTATGCACGTGGCCTACCGGAGACACGAAAAGAAACGGAAGT
TCATGAAGGGAGAGATAAAGAACGAGTTTAAGGACATCGAAGAGATCAAAACCCAGAAGGTCCGTATCGA
AGGGTCCCTGTGGTGGACCTACACCACCAGCATCTTCTTCCGGGTCATCTTCGAAGCTGTCTTCATGTAT
GTCTTTTACATCATGTACAATGGCTTCTTCATGCAGCGTCTGGTGAAGTGTAACGCCTGGCCTTGTCCCA
ATACAGTGGACTGCTTCATTTCCAGGCCCACAGAAAAGACTGTCTTCACGGTGTTCATGATCTCTGTGTC
TGGAATTTGCATCCTGCTAAACATCACAGAGCTGTGCTATCTGTTCATTAGGTATTGCTCAGGGAAGTCC
AAAAGACCAGTCGCGGATCCACCGGTCGCCACCATGGTGAGCAAGGGCGAGGAGCTGTTCACCGGGGTGG
TGCCCATCCTGGTCGAGCTGGACGGCGACGTAAACGGCCACAAGTTCAGCGTGTCCGGCGAGGGCGAGGG
CGATGCCACCTACGGCAAGCTGACCCTGAAGCTGATCTGCACCACCGGCAAGCTGCCCGTGCCCTGGCCC
ACCCTCGTGACCACCCTGGGCTACGGCCTGCAGTGCTTCGCCCGCTACCCCGACCACATGAAGCAGCACG
ACTTCTTCAAGTCCGCCATGCCCGAAGGCTACGTCCAGGAGCGCACCATCTTCTTCAAGGACGACGGCAA
CTACAAGACCCGCGCCGAGGTGAAGTTCGAGGGCGACACCCTGGTGAACCGCATCGAGCTGAAGGGCATC
GACTTCAAGGAGGACGGCAACATCCTGGGGCACAAGCTGGAGTACAACTACAACAGCCACAACGTCTATA
TCACCGCCGACAAGCAGAAGAACGGCATCAAGGCCAACTTCAAGATCCGCCACAACATCGAGGACGGCGG
CGTGCAGCTCGCCGACCACTACCAGCAGAACACCCCCATCGGCGACGGCCCCGTGCTGCTGCCCGACAAC
CACTACCTGAGCTACCAGTCCAAGCTGAGCAAAGACCCCAACGAGAAGCGCGATCACATGGTCCTGCTGG
AGTTCGTGACCGCCGCCGGGATCACTCTCGGCATGGACGAGCTGTACAAGTAAAGCGGCCGCGACTCTAG
ATCATAATCAGCCATACCACAT
