[The description below was written by a language model from this plasmid's Addgene catalogue record.]
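Description:
mVenus-Cx26-7 is a mammalian expression plasmid built on an mVenus fluorescent-protein backbone of about 4.75 kb (excluding the insert). It encodes rat connexin 26, the beta-2 gap junction protein, fused to the yellow fluorescent protein mVenus. The fusion is transcribed from the CMV immediate-early promoter, which gives strong constitutive expression in most cultured mammalian cell lines. One of the listed sequencing primers anneals in an SV40 polyadenylation region, which suggests that an SV40 polyA signal lies downstream of the coding sequence. The plasmid is propagated in E. coli as a high-copy vector under kanamycin selection. It also carries a neomycin resistance marker, so transfected mammalian cells can be selected with G418 to obtain stable lines.

The stated purpose is to label gap junctions. Connexin 26 assembles into hemichannels that traffic to the plasma membrane and dock with partners on neighbouring cells, so the tagged protein should concentrate in gap junction plaques at cell-cell contacts and make them visible by live or fixed-cell fluorescence microscopy. The mVenus reporter has an excitation maximum of 515 nm and an emission maximum of 528 nm according to the record, placing it in the yellow channel and allowing it to be combined with spectrally distinct markers.

The record does not explicitly state whether mVenus sits at the N- or C-terminus of connexin 26. It also does not explain the "7" in the name, which may refer to the length of a linker between the two proteins. The cloning method is listed as unknown, and no feature table is provided, so the exact origin of replication and junction details cannot be confirmed here.
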