Addgene plasmid #56607: mVenus-Cx26-7
Purpose: Localization: Gap Junctions, Excitation: 515, Emission: 528
Depositing lab: Michael Davidson. Depositing organization: Florida State University, Tallahassee.
Backbone
  Vector backbone: mVenus
  Backbone size w/o insert (bp): 4750
  Vector type: Mammalian Expression
  Selectable markers: Neomycin (select with G418)
Growth in bacteria
  Bacterial resistance: Kanamycin, 50 μg/mL
  Growth temperature: 37°C
  Growth strain: DH5alpha
  Copy number: High Copy
Gene/Insert
  Gene/Insert name: Cx26 (alt names: Rat Beta-2 Connexin 26; NM_001004099.1)
  Species: R. norvegicus (rat)
  Promoter: CMV
  Tag / fusion protein: mVenus
  Cloning method: Unknown
  Sequencing primers: 5′ CMV-F; 3′ SV40pA-R
Terms and licenses: Academic/Nonprofit Terms; Industry Terms
Depositor comments: R. norvegicus (rat) Beta-2 Connexin 26. Excitation = 515; Emission = 528
How to cite: mVenus-Cx26-7 was a gift from Michael Davidson (Addgene plasmid # 56607 ; http://n2t.net/addgene:56607 ; RRID:Addgene_56607)
